>Addgene plasmid #162482 | pJH126 | addgene full sequence | sequence record 320829 | Addgene NGS Result
ATGCAAAAGAGAATCGCCTTGTCGTTTCCAGAAGAAGTACTCGAGCACGTCTTCTCCTTCATCCAACTCG
ACAAGGACCGTAACTCCGTCTCCCTCGTCTGCAAGTCCTGGTACGAGATCGAGCGTTGGTGCCGTCGTAA
GGTCTTCATCGGAAACTGCTACGCCGTCTCCCCAGCCACCGTCATCCGTCGTTTCCCAAAGGTCCGTTCC
GTCGAGCTCAAGGGAAAGCCACACTTCGCCGACTTCAACCTCGTCCCAGACGGATGGGGAGGATACGTCT
ACCCATGGATCGAGGCCATGTCCTCCTCCTACACCTGGCTCGAGGAGATCCGTCTCAAGCGTATGGTCGT
CACCGACGACTGCCTCGAGCTCATCGCCAAGTCCTTCAAGAACTTCAAGGTCCTCGTCCTCTCCTCCTGC
GAGGGATTCTCCACCGACGGACTCGCCGCCATCGCCGCCACCTGCCGTAACCTCAAGGTAAGTTTAAACA
TATATATACTAACTAACCCTGATTATTTAAATTTTCAGGAGCTCGACCTCCGTGAGTCCGACGTCGACGA
GGTCTCCGGACACTGGCTCTCCCACTTCCCAGACACCTACACCTCCCTCGTCTCCCTCAACATCTCCTGC
CTCGCCTCCGAGGTCTCCTTCTCCGCCCTCGAGCGTCTCGTCACCCGTTGCCCAAACCTCAAGTCCCTCA
AGCTCAACCGTGCCGTCCCACTCGAGAAGCTCGCCACCCTCCTCCAACGTGCCCCACAACTCGAGGAGCT
CGGAACCGGAGGATACACCGCCGAGGTCCGTCCAGACGTCTACTCCGGACTCTCCGTCGCCCTCTCCGGA
TGCAAGGTAAGTTTAAACAGTTCGGTACTAACTAACCATACATATTTAAATTTTCAGGAGCTCCGTTGCC
TCTCCGGATTCTGGGACGCCGTCCCAGCCTACCTCCCAGCCGTCTACTCCGTCTGCTCCCGTCTCACCAC
CCTCAACCTCTCCTACGCCACCGTCCAATCCTACGACCTCGTCAAGCTCCTCTGCCAATGCCCAAAGCTC
CAACGTCTCTGGGTCCTCGACTACATCGAGGACGCCGGACTCGAGGTCCTCGCCTCCACCTGCAAGGACC
TCCGTGAGCTCCGTGTCTTCCCATCCGAGCCATTCGTCATGGAGCCAAACGTCGCCCTCACCGAGCAAGG
ACTCGTCTCCGTCTCCATGGGATGCCCAAAGCTCGAGTCCGTCCTCTACTTCTGCCGTCAAATGACCAAC
GCCGCCCTCATCACCATCGCCCGTAACCGTCCAAACATGACCCGTTTCCGTCTCTGCATCATCGAGCCAA
AGGCCCCAGACTACCTCACCCTCGAGCCACTCGACATCGGATTCGGAGCCATCGTCGAGCACTGCAAGGA
CCTCCGTCGTCTCTCCCTCTCCGGACTCCTCACCGACAAGGTCTTCGAGTACATCGGAACCTACGCCAAG
AAGATGGAGATGCTCTCCGTCGCCTTCGCCGGAGACTCCGACCTCGGACTCCACCACGTCCTCTCCGGAT
GCGACTCCCTCCGTAAGCTCGAGATCCGTGACTGCCCATTCGGAGACAAGGCCCTCCTCGCCAACGCCTC
CAAGCTCGAGACCATGCGTTCCCTCTGGATGTCCTCCTGCTCCGTCTCCTTCGGAGCCTGCAAGCTCCTC
GGACAAAAGATGCCAAAGCTCAACGTCGAGGTCATCGACGAGCGTGGAGCCCCAGACTCCCGTCCAGAGT
CCTGCCCAGTCGAGCGTGTCTTCATCTACCGTACCGTCGCCGGACCACGTTTCGACATGCCAGGATTCGT
CTGGAACATGGACCAAGACTCCACCATGCGTTTCTCCCGTCAAATCATCACCACCAACGGACTCGGAGGA
GGAGGATCCCCAGTCAAGCAAACCCTCAACTTCGACCTCCTCAAGCTCGCCGGAGACGTCGAGTCCAACC
CAGGACCAATGGTTTCGGAATTGATTAAGGAAAATATGCACATGAAGCTCTACATGGAGGGAACCGTCGA
CAACCACCACTTCAAGTGCACCTCCGAGGGAGAGGGAAAGCCATACGAGGGAACCCAAACCATGCGTATC
AAGGTCGTCGAGGGAGGACCACTCCCATTCGCCTTCGACATCCTCGCCACCTCCTTCCTCTACGGATCCA
AGGTAAGTTTAAACATATATATACTAACTAACCCTGATTATTTAAATTTTCAGACCTTCATCAACCACAC
CCAAGGAATCCCAGACTTCTTCAAGCAATCCTTCCCAGAGGGATTCACCTGGGAGCGTGTCACCACCTAC
GAGGACGGAGGAGTCCTCACCGCCACCCAAGACACCTCCCTCCAAGACGGATGCCTCATCTACAACGTCA
AGGTAAGTTTAAACAGTTCGGTACTAACTAACCATACATATTTAAATTTTCAGATCCGTGGAGTCAACTT
CACCTCCAACGGACCAGTCATGCAAAAGAAGACCCTCGGATGGGAGGCCTTCACCGAGACCCTCTACCCA
GCCGACGGAGGACTCGAGGGACGTAACGACATGGCCCTCAAGCTCGTCGGAGGATCCCACCTCATCGCCA
ACGCCAAGGTAAGTTTAAACATGATTTTACTAACTAACTAATCTGATTTAAATTTTCAGACCACCTACCG
TTCCAAGAAGCCAGCCAAGAACCTCAAGATGCCAGGAGTCTACTACGTCGACTACCGTCTCGAGCGTATC
AAGGAGGCCAACAACGAGACCTACGTCGAGCAACACGAGGTCGCCGTCGCCCGTTACTGCGACCTCCCAT
CCAAGCTCGGACACAAGCTCAACCCTAAAGATCCAGCCAAACCTCCGGCCAAGGCACAAGTTGTGGGATG
GCCACCGGTGAGATCATACCGGAAGAACGTGATGGTTTCCTGCCAAAAATCAAGCGGTGGCCCGGAGGCG
GCGGCGTTCGTGAAACCAGCCGCCAAGCGTGTCAAGCTTGACTAAGATAAATGCAAAATCCTTTCAAGCA
TTCCCTTCTTCTCTATCACTCTTCTTTCTTTTTGTCAAAAAATTCTCTCGCTAATTTATTTGCTTTTTTA
ATGTTATTATTTTATGACTTTTTATAGTCACTGAAAAGTTTGCATCTGAGTGAAGTGAATGCTATCAAAA
TGTGATTCTGTCTGATGTACTTTCACAATCTCTCTTCAATTCCATTTTGAAGTGCTTTAAACCCGAAAGG
TTGAGAAAAATGCGAGCGCTCAAATATTTGTATTGTGTTCGTTGAGTGACCCAACAAAAAGAGGAAACTT
TATTGTGCCGCCAAGAAAAAAGTCTCACGTACGGTGCGCGCGATGCCCTAGGCATGGTCATAGCTGTTTC
CTGCGCAAGTCGGCGATTTCTTTGAAGTTTTGTCAAAAGAAGAGACAAGGACTTGATAGATACGCTCATC
AGAGTGAGATTCATTGCAAATAGTGTGTAAATCGTGGAGAGACGAGAGAAAAGGTGTGAGAAGCTTAGAA
GATAAAGAATAGGAAGAAGAACATATCTCATTTCCTATTTTCTCTAATTTTTCGTTCATTTTTCTAGACA
TTACCCATTTGATGGTTTTTCAATATGGTTATCAGGGTACTCATTTTGGTAGTTTTCAAAGCAATTTGGA
GTTTTTTTTTAAATTGTCAACTACAAAAACGCAGCTTAAAGGTCCAAATATCATAGTATAAAAATTCTTT
AAAAAATTCCAAATTTTATATGATTTTTTGAAAATTGGAAGAATGTTAGTTTTTGCCATTTTTTTGGAAG
TTTTTCTCCGGATTTTATGGTACTTATATTTCAAATATAAATTTTTGTAGGAATTCGAGTATGCGAGAGA
GCTATAGTTTACTAAAAAAAAGTGGCAAAAACTCAGTAATTGCCACTTTTTTCAAAAATGTTTTGAAAAA
TTTTACTATGATATTTGGCCATTTTGGCACCATATGTACGTTACTTTTTACGAAACACTCTAATTTTTGA
AATTTGAGTTTCATGTTTAATCTTTTGTATAAAATTTTTATGGTCCTTTTGTGACAGGATAAAAAATTGC
AAAAAAATAGAAAACTTTGTTTCGTGAAAACACCTAGTTTAAAAATTGTGGGCCACTTAGCGATTCTAGT
CAAAAATCAGACAAATGTCAGCTGCCGTAACTTTTTCCGGATCAGGGTTATCAAATTTTAATTTTAATTG
TAAATGTAGAAAAATGATCGGCAACATTTTGCTAATTGAAAATATTTTGAAAATTGCTATAGTACATATT
AATCTAGTATTAATATAGTATTAATGTTATAATATCAGTTATGTGTTTGAATAACTCAAGCGTAAGTTTC
CGTAAAATATCTTTAAATTTTGGTAATTTTTTACGGTTTGGTATAAATTTTTGCATTTTTTGATTTTCTA
CACTTTTTTTCGATTTCGCATTTTCCGAATTTCTCTGAAATAAATCGAACAATCGGAAAATTTTCGAGGG
CACCCTTAGCCATGCAGCTCAGGAATTTGACTTTATGTTCCCATTCAAATTTTTTTAAAATTAAATAAAA
TGCTAATTGTAAGATAAATTACAAAAATTATTAAATCTCATCATCCTTATGATGATAGTGCAGTGCATGA
ATATATTTTTCCAAATAGGATATGATTCGTCGAGTAGCTTCACGTAATCCGTTTTCTTCAATCACCATTT
CGAACTGCAATTTTTTTTTTGGATTTTTGTAACAATATTGTCATAAATTGTGATTTTGATATTTTGCGTA
GAGCATCAGAACCTTTCTGCTTTGAATTTTAATGGGATTAAAAATTATAAAAAACTTGCACCCTAATTAA
AGCGCCAACTTTATTATACATAGTTGATAATTCGATGGTATCAGCTCACTCAAAGGCGGTAATACGGTTA
TCCACAGAATCAGGGGATAACGCAGGAAAGAACATGTGAGCAAAAGGCCAGCAAAAGACCAGGAACCGTA
AAAAGGCCGCGTTGCTGGCGTTTTTCCATAGGCTCCGCCCCCCTGACGAGCATCACAAAAATCGACGCTC
AAGTCAGAGGTGGCGAAACCCGACAGGACTATAAAGATACCAGGCGTTTCCCCCTGGAAGCTCCCTCGTG
CGCTCTCCTGTTCCGACCCTGCCGCTTACCGGATACCTGTCCGCCTTTCTCCCTTCGGGAAGCGTGGCGC
TTTCTCATAGCTCACGCTGTAGGTATCTCAGTTCGGTGTAGGTCGTTCGCTCCAAGCTGGGCTGTGTGCA
CGAACCCCCCGTTCAGCCCGACCGCTGCGCCTTATCCGGTAACTATCGTCTTGAGTCCAACCCGGTAAGA
CACGACTTATCGCCACTGGCAGCAGCCACTGGTAACAGGATTAGCAGAGCGAGGTATGTAGGCGGTGCTA
CAGAGTTCTTGAAGTGGTGGCCTAACTACGGCTACACTAGAAGAACAGTATTTGGTATCTGCGCTCTGCT
GAAGCCAGTTACCTTCGGAAAAAGAGTTGGTAGCTCTTGATCCGGCAAACAAACCACCGCTGGTAGCGGT
GGTTTTTTTGTTTGCAAGCAGCAGATTACGCGCAGAAAAAAAGGATCTCAAGAAGATCCTTTGATCTTTT
CTACGGGGTCTGACGCTCAGTGGAACGAAAACTCACGTTAAGGGATTTTGGTCATGAGATTATCAAAAAG
GATCTTCACCTAGATCCTTTTAAATTAAAAATGAAGTTTTAAATCAATCTAAAGTATATATGAGTAAACT
TGGTCTGACAGTTACCAATGCTTAATCAGTGAGGCACCTATCTCAGCGATCTGTCTATTTCGTTCATCCA
TAGTTGCCTGACTCCCCGTCGTGTAGATAACTACGATACGGGAGGGCTTACCATCTGACCCCAGTGCTGC
AATGATACCGCGAGACCCACGCTCACCGGCTCCAGATTTATCAGCAATAAACCAGCCAGCCGGAAGGGCC
GAGCGCAGAAGTGGTCCTGCAACTTTATCCGCCTCCATCCAGTCTATTAATTGTTGCCGGGAAGCTAGAG
TAAGTAGTTCGCCAGTTAATAGTTTGCGCAACGTTGTTGCCATTGCTACAGGCATCGTGGTGTCACGCTC
GTCGTTTGGTATGGCTTCATTCAGCTCCGGTTCCCAACGATCAAGGCGAGTTACATGATCCCCCATGTTG
TGCAAAAAAGCGGTTAGCTCCTTCGGTCCTCCGATCGTTGTCAGAAGTAAGTTGGCCGCAGTGTTATCAC
TCATGGTTATGGCAGCACTGCATAATTCTCTTACTGTCATGCCATCCGTAAGATGCTTTTCTGTGACTGG
TGAGTACTCAACCAAGTCATTCTGAGAATAGTGTATGCGGCGACCGAGTTGCTCTTGCCCGGCGTCAATA
CGGGATAATACCGCGCCACATAGCAGAACTTTAAAAGTGCTCATCATTGGAAAACGTTCTTCGGGGCGAA
AACTCTCAAGGATCTTACCGCTGTTGAGATCCAGTTCGATGTAACCCACTCGTGCACCCAACTGATCTTC
AGCATCTTTTACTTTCACCAGCGTTTCTGGGTGAGCAAAAACAGGAAGGCAAAATGCCGCAAAAAAGGGA
ATAAGGGCGACACGGAAATGTTGAATACTCATACTCTTCCTTTTTCAATATTATTGAAGCATTTATCAGG
GTTATTGTCTCATGAGCGGATACATATTTGAATGTATTTAGAAAAATAAACAAATAGGGGTTCCGCGCAC
ATTTCCCCGAAAAGTGCCACCTGACGTCTAAGAAACCATTATTATCATGACATTAACCTATAAAAATAGG
CGTATCACGAGGCCCTTTCGTCTCGCGCGTTTCGGTGATGACGGTGAAAACCTCTGACACATGCAGCTCC
CGGAGACGGTCACAGCTTGTCTGTAAGCGGATGCCGGGAGCAGACAAGCCCGTCAGGGCGCGTCAGCGGG
TGTTGGCGGGTGTCGGGGCTGGCTTAACTATGCGGCATCAGAGCAGATTGCACTGAGAGTGCACCATATG
CGGTGTGAAATACCGCACAGATGCGTAAGGAGAAAATACCGCATCAGGCGCCATTCGCCATTCAGGCTGC
GCAACTGTTGGGAAGGGCGATCGGTGCGGGCCTCTTCGCTATTACGCCAGCTGGCGAAAGGGGGATGTGC
TGCAAGGCGATTAAGTTGGGTAACGCCAGGGATCCGCCAAGCTATCAACTTTGTATAGAAAAGTTGCAAG
TGGGGATCAGGAAGAAGTTGATAAAGTGATTCAAAAACTCGAGGAGCTCAACACAGCGATGAACCCAATT
TTGAGAGCAACACTGACGAAGAACTATGACGCGAGGGTAGGCACTACCTTGAAGCTATCCACCTGCCTGC
CTGCCGCCTATTTCCATGTGCCTACTGCGCATGGAAATAGGCGGTAGTCAGGCAGGTAGATAGCCTCATA
AAATTCAATACTTCCTTTTCAGAAAGAATGCTGGAATGTATTCAAAGAGGAGTCACTCTTCCCATTGCTC
AGAGAATATGAAGAGTTGCTCGGCGAGCAAAAGTTCATGATTGGAGATCGATATTCATGGGCTGACATCG
CTGTCGTCGAGTTTCTAACTCGGTGTCAGCAGTGCTACGATAGCTTCTATCTGGCTCATTTCGAGAGGCT
CCGAACTTTTTGCCAGACTTTTGAGTCTCTTCCGCACATTCGTCCCTACATTCAGGGACGTGTTGATTCA
TTTATCTAATTTTTTAAAATGGATATTTTTCGTTTTTTATTTGTTTGTTTTGCTGATAATTCAATAAAGT
TACGCAACGAATTTTAGACATTTATGAAAACCGAAAATCGACAAAAATATTTTAAGAAAAATAGCAGCAA
AATTCAATATTTTATCAAATTTTGTTTATGGTAATGAGAAAGAAAACATACAATATTTTTCTAAGAAGAA
GAAAAATGACCAGAATTTTAAGATTTTTCTCGAATATACGAAAAATTGATAAACTAAAATTTTCGATTTT
TCCATTTATTTTGAAAAAAAAACTCTTGACGGTTTTCACCATGCGAAGAGGTGAGAAATATTCTGAAAGT
TATGCATTTTGAAAAAATTGCAAAAAAATACGTTAAAATTTTTTGATCTATTGTTTTTTTTTGAAAACCG
GAATTTAAAATGGAATTTTTTTTCAAAAATTAAAATTAAAATTTAAATATTTCTAGTGTTTGGATAGTTT
TTCAAAAGCTAGATTTAACCCGCGAGATGTCGACCGCTAGTGTAGCTTACAGATGGCTGAAGACTTCGCA
AAAATCTTATCTTAGAAACCCGCGAGGTGTCGGCCGCTAAAACTTTGTAAACCTGCCAACAAAATGCTTC
GCATTGTCTGAACAGATGAAACCTTGAAACAAAACATATACAATTGAAATCCCGTAAAGTGTCGGGCGCA
AGAACTGCGATTAGTTGTATAATTGGACTAGCTCAAATTTGACCAAAATCTCATTTTTAGACCTCTAAGA
TGTCGGCCACTATAACTTTATTCAACTTGAAACTGCAAAAAAACTTATCAACTGTATAGATTCAAGTATT
ATGTCAAGTATTGGTTTTAGAGCTACAGTACACTCTGATAACAAAATCTGCAGAAATACCTCCCTGTCAA
TTCCCAAAATACCTCCCCTCATCTCAATTATCCCGAAAATCGGTTAGTCATTGCCATCAGAAAATCGAAT
TAGGTACCATGATGGTAGCAAACTCACTTCGTATAACTTCGTATAGTATACCTTATACGAAGTTATCTGC
CCTCGATTGTCTATCTTCCATTCTCACCAAGTTTCAACAACTTTATTCAGTCATTCTTCTCTGGTTCATT
TCCCAACCAATCTTCCCGAATAAAGCCCATCTGTCCTTTCGGCCACATTCCTCACCTACATCCGTACTCC
TTATCTCCCGTTCTTATCCAGTCTTTTATCGTCTCTGCGTCTCGCACACTGTCTCGTCGGTAATGTAAAA
AAAAAACAAAAAAAACTTGAAAACTTGCGGAAAGATTTCCTAATAAAAGGAGACGAATCCGGTAGGAAAT
CGACAAGTCTCTGCTTCTCGAAGACTAGGTGAGTTACATTTCTTTGGCCGAATTATTTTGAAATCCTAAA
TTTGATAATTTCAGAGATGTCTGTAAAACTTGCGTGTTATGTGACGGCTTCGGTCACTGTCGCCACTCTT
ATGGTATGCTTCATGACCATGTCAACCATCTACTCGGAGGTTGATGGATTCAGAGAGAAGCTTGATACCG
AGATGAATGTGTTCAGAGTGAGTTAAATTATATTTTGAATTTTAAATAATTTTTAATTTTCTAGCAATCT
ACCAATGGATTGTGGAAGGACATAGTTGTCATCGGAAGATCTAGCAAGCGTGTCCGTTGTCAATATGAAG
AGACCAACGCTACCCCAACTCCACATGCTGATGGATCCCCATCTGCTCCACCAGGTCAACCACCAGCAGT
TCCACCAGTCTTCAACCAGCCAAAGACTCCAAATGGAGCCAATGGAAATGGACCAACCTGCAACTGCAAT
GCTGATAACAAGTGCCCAGCTGGACCATCCGGACCAAAGGGAGTTCCAGGAGTTCCAGGACTCGACGGAG
TTCCAGGACTTGACGGTGTTCCAGGAGTTGGAGCTGATGATATCGCTCCACAACGCGAGTCTGTCGGATG
CTTCACTTGCCCACAAGGACCAGTTGGACCACCAGGAGCTCTTGGAAGACCAGGACCACGTGGACTTCCA
GGACCAAGAGGACAAAATGGAAACCCAGGAAGAGATGGACAACCAGGACATCCAGGAGAGCAAGGATCAT
CCGGTCAAATCGGAAAGATCGGAGAGCCAGGACCACCAGGAGAGAAGGGACGCGACGCCGAGCATCCAAT
CGGAAGACCAGGACCAAAGGGACCAAGAGGAGATCAAGGACCAACAGGACCAGCTGGACAGAACGGTCTT
CACGGACCACCAGGAGAGCCAGGAACCGTTGGACCAGAAGGACCATCTGGAAAGCAAGGACGTCAAGGAC
CAGACGGAACCCAGGGAGAGACTGGACCAGACGGAAGACCAGGAAAGGATGCCGAGTACTGCCAGTGCCC
AGACAAGTCTCCACCATCAGAGGCTGTCAACGCCAACCGTGGATACAGAAATATCTAAATTGTTGGTGTT
TTCTAATAAAATATTTGAGATTCAGTGAGACTTTTTTCTTGGCGGCACAATAAAGTTTCCTCTTTTTGTT
GGGTCACTCAACGAACACAATACAAATATTTGAGCGCTCGCATTTTTCTCAACCTTTCGGGTTTAAAGCA
CTTCAAAATGGAATTGAAGAGAGATTGTGAAAGTACATCAGACAGAATCACATTTTGATAGCATTCACTT
CACTCAGATGCAAACTTTTCAGTGACTATAAAAAGTCATAAAATAATAACATTAAAAAAGCAAATAAATT
AGCGAGAGAATTTTTTGACAAAAAGAAAGAATAGTGATAGAGAAGAAGGGAATGCTTGAAAGGATTTTGC
ATTTATCTTAATCACCGTCTTCGAGAAGACGAACCATGGCGCCAGTTTCAGAATCCAAGTTTCTAATATA
GTTCATCACAATGTTGACGTTGGTCCAACCTCCGGCTTGCATAATCTCTGGGATGGAAACTCCAGCGCGA
GCCATGTCACGGGCAGCTCCGACACGGGCGGAATGTCCAGACCAAGCCAAGTAACGTTGTCCGGAATCAT
CCTTGGCTCCGTAGATGAGACGGTGGGTAGCTTCGAAGATTCCTGAAAATTTATTTTCAGCTTATTCTTA
GCTAATATGTTGTTTAAACTTACCTTCAAGAGCTCGAGTCGAGAGTTGTGATGTTGCACTCGGGGCAGCA
ACTCCGTTCTTGCGAACACGACAGAACAGGTAGTTGTTTGGATCATCGGCGACTCCGGAAACCGAAATCC
AGCGCTCAACGAGCTTGGTAACTCCAAGGGAGAGCGCTTTTTCGACTCCGGCAGTCGAGACCAGCGTTTT
TGTACGTCCGATGTGGATGAGCATTCTTCCTCCGTCTGTGCGACTAATATCCTTGACGCGAATGCGGGCA
ATTTCGGCGATACGGAGAAGTGTGTTGTAAGCAATTCCGAGGAAGGCGAGGTTTCGGATGTCCTGGCAAC
GATCGGAATTTTCCATAAGAGAACGGACCTGATCGAAGTCGGTTCTGAAAATTTCGTCAAGTCTTAGGAT
TGAATACATTAATATTTAAACTTACCTTTCGAAGGCGAGGGCTTGCTTGGCTCTCTCTCCAGCATCAACA
TTTTCCTTGCGGATACGTCTCATTACGAGAGATACGGCATTAGAATCTGATGGGCGTGGAAGTCCAGATC
GGCGATGGAGCATATTGAGCTGTCCGAGATGTTGTTGGATCGTCTTCACCGCCAATCCACGAGCTTGGAG
GTAGAGCAAGTAGTCACGAACGTCTTCTGGCTCGGCTGGGAACCACTTGCGGTTGTTAAGCTTGCACCAG
GCAGCCCAAGAACGGCACACTGAGAGAAGCATCTTCCAGGTGTGCTCGGAGAAGGCTTGTCTGTCACGGA
ACATATCCATGAGGTTCTTGCGAACTTCATCACTTGTCGCGTCAACTGGAAGTGCTGGAAGATTTTGATG
AACAGTGAGAAGATTTGACATATTTTCGAAGTTTTTTAGATGCACTAGAACAAAGCGTGTTGGCTTCCTC
TGAGCCCGCTTTCCTTATATACCCGCATTCTGCAGCCTTACAGAATGTTCTAGAAGGTCCTAGATGCATT
CGTTTGAAAATACTCCCGGTGGGTGCAAAGAGACGCAGACGGAAAATGTATCTGGGTCTCTTTATTGTGT
ACACTACTTTTCCATGTACCGAATGTGAGTCGCCCTCCTTTTGCAACAAGCAGCTCGAATGTTCTAGAAA
AAGGTGGAAAATAGTATAAATACCGTTGAAAATAAATACCGAACAACATTTGCTCTAATTGTGAAATTAG
AAATCTTCAAACTATAATCATGTCACTTTACCACTATTTCCGTCCAGCTCAACGTTCCGTTTTTGGTGAT
CATTTTTGCTTTCGTCGTAAATCTACACACGCGTCTCTTCCGTGCGAGAGTCCAAGCCAGCAGCCAAATT
CGTTGACTGAGTATTCAACGTTTATACGTTGTCGGCAACGAGAAATAGGAAAATGCATCGGGAAATGTTC
TTTTTTCGATTTTTTCCAAGGTTTTGACAAATTTTACCACGAATTTTGCTATGTTTTCAATTAAAAAATA
TGTTATTCAACTGTTTCTATGAGGAAAATAAGGCTTTGCATGTAATTTTCTTATTCAGCATAATTTTTAA
TTAATTTGAATTTTCTGTCCTAACGTTTATTTTGTTTTCTTGGTTATGACTGATCTGAAATTAATTTTTG
AATTTTAAGGTAATATGTCAGGCGGTGCCGCAAGTTTGTACAAAAAAGCAGGCTCCATGAAAAAGCCTGA
ACTCACCGCGACGTCTGTCGAGAAGTTTCTGATCGAAAAGTTCGACAGCGTCTCCGACCTGATGCAGCTC
TCGGAGGGCGAAGAATCTCGTGCTTTCAGCTTCGATGTAGGAGGGCGTGGATATGTCCTGCGGGTAAATA
GCTGCGCCGATGGTTTCTACAAAGATCGTTATGTTTATCGGCACTTTGCATCGGCCGCGCTCCCGATTCC
GGAAGTGCTTGACATTGGGGAATTCAGCGAGAGCCTGACCTATTGCATCTCCCGCCGTGCACAGGGTGTC
ACGTTGCAAGACCTGCCTGAAACCGAACTGCCCGCTGTTCTGCAGCCGGTCGCGGAGGCCATGGATGCGA
TCGCTGCGGCCGATCTTAGCCAGACGAGCGGGTTCGGCCCATTCGGACCGCAAGGAATCGGTCAATACAC
TACATGGCGTGATTTCATATGCGCGATTGCTGATCCCCATGTGTATCACTGGCAAACTGTGATGGACGAC
ACCGTCAGTGCGTCCGTCGCGCAGGCTCTCGATGAGCTGATGCTTTGGGCCGAGGACTGCCCCGAAGTCC
GGCACCTCGTGCACGCGGATTTCGGCTCCAACAATGTCCTGACGGACAATGGCCGCATAACAGCGGTCAT
TGACTGGAGCGAGGCGATGTTCGGGGATTCCCAATACGAGGTCGCCAACATCTTCTTCTGGAGGCCGTGG
TTGGCTTGTATGGAGCAGCAGACGCGCTACTTCGAGCGGAGGCATCCGGAGCTTGCAGGATCGCCGCGGC
TCCGGGCGTATATGCTCCGCATTGGTCTTGACCAACTCTATCAGAGCTTGGTTGACGGCAATTTCGATGA
TGCAGCTTGGGCGCAGGGTCGATGCGACGCAATCGTCCGATCCGGAGCCGGGACTGTCGGGCGTACACAA
ATCGCCCGCAGAAGCGCGGCCGTCTGGACCGATGGCTGTGTAGAAGTACTCGCCGATAGTGGAAACCGAC
GCCCCAGCACTCGTCCGAGGGCAAAGGAATAGACCCAGCTTTCTTGTACAAAGTGGGTCCAATTACTCTT
CAACATCCCTACATGCTCTTTCTCCCTGTGCTCCCACCCCCTATTTTTGTTATTATCAAAAAACTTCTCT
TAATTTCTTTGTTTTTTAGCTTCTTTTAAGTCACCTCTAACAATGAAATTGTGTAGATTCAAAAATAGAA
TTAATTCGTAATAAAAAGTCGAAAAAAATTGTGCTCCCTCCCCCCATTAATAATAATTCTATCCCAAAAT
CTACACAATGTTCTGTGTACACTTCTTATGTTTTTTACTTCTGATAAATTTTTTTGAAACATCATAGAAA
AAACCGCACACAAAATACCTTATCATATGTTACGTTTCAGTTTATGACCGCAATTTTTAATAACTTCGTA
TAGTATACCTTATACGAAGTTATACTAGTATATATTTTTATGTTTTCTTTTAAACCTTCCTCCATATTTC
TGAATTGAATGTTGTTGCATATTGTGTGTCCTTATTTCATTTCCATCATCCTTTTGTGTGTTTCCCCCTT
CCACCAATTCCCCCCACGTCCTAATGAAATGAAAGCGAGAAGATAAATAAACTTGCACATTGTGTTCAGA
TGAGAGGAGCGGAATACGAATTGGGAGACGGAAAGAGAAAAAAAAATGTTTAGATTTGGATTGAATTAAT
TTTTTAGAAAGCAAGAAAAAAAACACAAAGAGAATAAATAAATAATAGGAAAAAAAACAAATATTCAGTA
TTTAAAATTTGAAAATTCAACGACGTTGGCGTCGATCATCCTGTAAAACGACGGCCAGTGCCACCGCGTT
TTGCTTATTGCTGTATTTATGAAAAAAAAAACAATCAATATTGGTCAAGTAAATAAGAAAAAATTAACGA
ATCTCTATCTGACACCAGATGCGACCCTCTATTCCACTTCTCTGTTCATCTGCTGCTTCTTTTGTTTAAC
CAGATAAATCTCCCTCGGGGAAAACCGTCAAAAAAAGGCAAACTAAATGCAAACACGCTCTATAGACAAA
ATGTGTTTGGTCTCGTCACGAATGGTGAGAGAGAATTGGCCTCCGCCGCAGAGATCGCTTGATTATTGGC
CTCCAGTGGGCAATGTCGGGGAAAACCAAACTATTGATGAGAGGTATCGACGAAAAATCAACAATGACCA
ACTTTTTGTTACAGTTTTGTTATAAATATGAGTTTTGGATATTCCATTGCGTATTTTTCTTTTCTACTTT
CAAAAAATCTGCTCCAACCTTTAATGGCTTTTCCTGTCTTGTCAAAATCTGGATTTTTGAATATATAATT
TTTAAAACCATCAAATTCAGCGAAATGAAATCATGTAATACAATTTTTTATTTTTTCCGACTGTTGTGTA
TTCCATCAAACTATTCAAAAAATCAATATAATGATTTTTTTTTCATTTTTCGCGATTTTTTATTATTTTG
TCGTCTGAAAACCTTTTTACTAATAAAATAATTTACAGGGAAAACCACTAACGACTGTAGCC
Features (pLannotate 1.2.2; 22 found; start..end, strand, type, name):
      1..1884    +  CDS            TIR1: TIR1_ARATH - Also known as FBL1, WEI1. Experimental evidence at protein level: Swiss-Prot protein existence level 1. Auxin receptor that mediates Aux/IAA proteins proteasomal degradation and auxin-regulated transcription. The SCF(TIR1) E3 ubiquitin ligase complex is involved in auxin-mediated signaling pathway that regulate root and hypocotyl growth, lateral root formation, cell elongation, and gravitropism. Appears to allow pericycle cells to overcome G2 arrest prior to lateral root development. Plays a role in ethylene signaling in roots. Confers sensitivity to the virulent bacterial pathoge
   1969..2823    +  CDS            mTagBFP2: mTagBFP2 is a basic (constitutively fluorescent) blue fluorescent protein published in 2011, derived from Entacmaea quadricolor. It is reported to be a very rapidly-maturing monomer with very low acid sensitivity.
   2824..2954    +  CDS            mini-AID (fragment): minimal degron from the auxin-responsive IAA17 protein of Arabidopsis thaliana (Kubota et al., 2013) acts as an auxin-inducible degron (AID) in the presence of TIR1
   2991..3314    +  terminator     tbb-2 terminator: tbb-2; transcription terminator for the C. elegans tubulin beta-2 gene
   4993..5581    -  rep_origin     ori: high-copy-number ColE1/pMB1/pBR322/pUC origin of replication
   5752..6612    -  CDS            AmpR: β-lactamase; bla; confers resistance to ampicillin, carbenicillin, and related antibiotics
   6613..6717    -  promoter       AmpR promoter: bla
   6812..6847    +  CDS            rop (fragment): Rop protein, which maintains plasmids at low copy number; rop
   6949..7048    +  misc_feature   bom (fragment): basis of mobility region from pBR322
   7054..7171    -  CDS            lacZα (fragment): LacZα fragment of β-galactosidase; lacZ fragment
   7186..7206    +  protein_bind   attB4: mutant version of attB; core recombination site for the Gateway® BP reaction BP Clonase™
   8713..8746    +  protein_bind   loxN: Cre-mediated recombination occurs in the 8-bp core sequence (GTATACCT). loxN sites are compatible with each other, but incompatible with loxP or lox2272 sites. Cre recombinase
   9117..9263    +  CDS            sqt-1 (fragment): SQT1_CAEEL - Also known as rol-5. Protein inferred from homology: Swiss-Prot protein existence level 3. Nematode cuticles are composed largely of collagen-like proteins. The cuticle functions both as an exoskeleton and as a barrier to protect the worm from its environment. This is a collagen critical for organismal morphogenesis. Mutations in sqt-1 can lengthen, shorten, or helically twist the entire animal. From Caenorhabditis elegans.
   9296..10135   +  CDS            sqt-1 (fragment): SQT1_CAEEL - Also known as rol-5. Protein inferred from homology: Swiss-Prot protein existence level 3. Nematode cuticles are composed largely of collagen-like proteins. The cuticle functions both as an exoskeleton and as a barrier to protect the worm from its environment. This is a collagen critical for organismal morphogenesis. Mutations in sqt-1 can lengthen, shorten, or helically twist the entire animal. From Caenorhabditis elegans.
  10179..10502   -  terminator     tbb-2 terminator: tbb-2; transcription terminator for the C. elegans tubulin beta-2 gene
  10511..11641   -  CDS            cre: RECR_BPP1 - Experimental evidence at protein level: Swiss-Prot protein existence level 1. Catalyzes site-specific recombination between two 34-base- pair LOXP sites. Its role is to maintain the phage genome as a monomeric unit-copy plasmid in the lysogenic state. From Escherichia phage P1 (Bacteriophage P1).
  11990..12040   +  CDS            hsp-16.1 (fragment): HSP11_CAEEL - Also known as hsp16-1b. Experimental evidence at transcript level: Swiss-Prot protein existence level 2. From Caenorhabditis elegans.
  12421..12441   +  protein_bind   attB1: mutant version of attB; core recombination site for the Gateway® BP reaction BP Clonase™
  12447..13472   +  CDS            HygR: aminoglycoside phosphotransferase from E. coli; aph(4)-Ia; confers resistance to hygromycin
  13476..13496   -  protein_bind   attB2: mutant version of attB; core recombination site for the Gateway® BP reaction BP Clonase™
  13850..13883   +  protein_bind   loxN: Cre-mediated recombination occurs in the 8-bp core sequence (GTATACCT). loxN sites are compatible with each other, but incompatible with loxP or lox2272 sites. Cre recombinase
  14252..14270   -  CDS            lacZα (fragment): LacZα fragment of β-galactosidase; lacZ fragment
