[The description below was written by a language model from this plasmid's Addgene catalogue record and pLannotate feature annotations shown in this document.]
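Description:
pJH126 is a C. elegans CRISPR homology-directed repair template built on the pDD356 backbone. It is designed to insert a single-copy TIR1 expression cassette at a site on chromosome I (LG1) using flanking homology arms. It is maintained in E. coli through a high-copy ColE1/pUC-type origin and an ampicillin resistance gene. The catalogue lists the plasmid at about 15.1 kb, while the sequenced record is slightly shorter at about 15.0 kb. The homology arms and the vha-8 promoter are named in the catalogue entry but were not annotated in the feature table.

The payload is vha-8p::TIR1::F2A::BFP::AID*::NLS::tbb-2 3'UTR. The Arabidopsis auxin receptor TIR1 is the F-box component that directs degron-tagged proteins to SCF-mediated ubiquitination when auxin is present. It is joined by an F2A ribosome-skipping peptide to mTagBFP2 carrying a minimal AID degron and a nuclear localisation signal, and the transcript ends in the tbb-2 terminator. A single transcript therefore produces TIR1 plus a separate nuclear blue reporter. The reporter marks the cells that express TIR1, and because it carries the degron it also serves as a built-in readout of auxin-dependent degradation.

The plasmid also contains a self-excising selection cassette (SEC) bounded by two loxN sites. This cassette holds a hygromycin resistance gene for drug selection of integrants, a sqt-1 sequence that provides a visible morphological marker, and Cre recombinase next to hsp-16.1 sequence, consistent with heat-shock-inducible expression. Inducing Cre removes the cassette from the edited locus and leaves the TIR1 transgene in place. The construct belongs to an expanded auxin-inducible degron toolkit for conditional protein depletion in worms.
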