Addgene plasmid #162482: pJH126
Purpose: SEC plasmid containing LG1 homology arms and vha-8p::TIR1::F2A::BFP::AID*::NLS::tbb-2 3'UTR, for expression of TIR1 and nuclear BFP reporter in C. elegans.
Depositing lab: Bob Goldstein. Depositing organization: University of North Carolina at Chapel Hill. Publication: An expanded auxin-inducible degron toolkit for Caenorhabditis elegans. Ashley GE, Duong T, Levenson MT, Martinez MAQ, Johnson LC, Hibshman JD, Saeger HN, Palmisano NJ, Doonan R, Martinez-Mendez R, Davidson BR, Zhang W, Ragle JM, Medwig-Kinney TN, Sirota SS, Goldstein B, Matus DQ, Dickinson DJ, Reiner DJ, Ward JD. Genetics. 2021 Mar 31;217(3). pii: 6104563. doi: 10.1093/genetics/iyab006. PubMed 33677541.
Backbone
  Vector backbone: pDD356
  Total vector size (bp): 15089
  Vector type: Worm Expression, CRISPR
Growth in bacteria
  Bacterial resistance: Ampicillin, 100 μg/mL
  Growth temperature: 37°C
  Growth strain: DH5alpha
  Copy number: Unknown
Gene/Insert
  Gene/Insert name: vha-8p::TIR1::F2A::AID*::NLS::tbb-2 3'UTR
  Tag / fusion protein: vha-8p::TIR1::F2A::AID*::NLS::tbb-2 3'UTR
Terms and licenses: Academic/Nonprofit Terms; Industry Terms: Not Available to Industry
Depositor comments: Please visit https://www.biorxiv.org/content/10.1101/2020.05.12.090217v1 for bioRxiv preprint.
How to cite: pJH126 was a gift from Bob Goldstein (Addgene plasmid # 162482 ; http://n2t.net/addgene:162482 ; RRID:Addgene_162482)
